Addgene plasmid #237274: p0AmpAB
Purpose: (Empty Backbone) Empty vector for L0 TypeIIS
Depositing lab: Eric Young. Depositing organization: Worcester Polytechnic Institute. Publication: Omics-driven onboarding of the carotenoid producing red yeast Xanthophyllomyces dendrorhous CBS 6938. Tobin EE, Collins JH, Marsan CB, Nadeau GT, Mori K, Lipzen A, Mondo S, Grigoriev IV, Young EM. Appl Microbiol Biotechnol. 2024 Dec 28;108(1):547. doi: 10.1007/s00253-024-13379-w. PubMed 39731599.
Backbone
  Vector backbone: p0AmpAB
  Vector type: Synthetic Biology
Growth in bacteria
  Bacterial resistance: Ampicillin, 100 μg/mL
  Growth temperature: 37°C
  Growth strain: DH5alpha
  Copy number: High Copy
Gene/Insert
  Gene/Insert name: None
Terms and licenses: Academic/Nonprofit Terms; Industry Terms: Not Available to Industry
How to cite: p0AmpAB was a gift from Eric Young (Addgene plasmid # 237274 ; http://n2t.net/addgene:237274 ; RRID:Addgene_237274)
