[The description below was written by a language model from this plasmid's Addgene catalogue record and pLannotate feature annotations shown in this document.]
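Description:
p0AmpAB is a small (about 2.8 kb) empty backbone for synthetic biology, catalogued as a level 0 (L0) vector for Type IIS restriction enzyme assembly. In hierarchical Golden Gate-style cloning schemes, level 0 vectors hold individual basic parts such as promoters, coding sequences or terminators, which are later released and joined into larger transcription units. The record lists no insert. It does not state which Type IIS enzyme is used or what overhangs flank the cloning site, although the "AB" in the name may refer to the part position or overhang pair. The plasmid is propagated in E. coli from a high-copy ColE1/pUC-type origin and is selected with ampicillin through a β-lactamase gene driven by its native bla promoter.

Between the resistance marker and the origin, the feature table shows a complete ccdB coding sequence preceded by a fragment of ccdA. CcdB is a gyrase-poisoning toxin commonly used as a counter-selection cassette: a placeholder carrying it is replaced by the incoming part during assembly, so that in sensitive strains only recombinant clones survive. That role would fit an empty entry vector, but the record does not say so explicitly, and it lists DH5alpha, a strain normally sensitive to CcdB, as the growth strain, so whether the toxin is functionally expressed here is unclear. The remaining annotations (short fragments of rop, the pBR322 bom region and a PDK intron) are partial matches that most likely reflect backbone remnants or incidental similarity rather than functional elements. The associated publication concerns developing genetic tools for the carotenoid-producing red yeast Xanthophyllomyces dendrorhous, suggesting the vector belongs to a parts-assembly toolkit for that organism.
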