Features (pLannotate 1.2.2; 8 found; start..end, strand, type, name):
      1..861     -  CDS            AmpR: β-lactamase; bla; confers resistance to ampicillin, carbenicillin, and related antibiotics
    862..966     -  promoter       AmpR promoter: bla
   1061..1096    +  CDS            rop (fragment): Rop protein, which maintains plasmids at low copy number; rop
   1198..1234    +  misc_feature   bom (fragment): basis of mobility region from pBR322
   1253..1329    +  intron         PDK intron (fragment): pdk; modified pyruvate orthophosphate dikinase intron from Flaveria trinervia 3.0
   1420..1578    +  CDS            ccdA (fragment): CCDA_ECO57 - Also known as H, letA. Experimental evidence at protein level: Swiss-Prot protein existence level 1. Antitoxin component of a type II toxin-antitoxin (TA) system which inhibits the post-segregational killing (PSK) of plasmid-free cells, also referred to as a plasmid addiction system. Binds to and blocks the activity of CcdB; will also remove bound CcdB protein from the CcdB-GyrA complex by forming a CcdA-CcdB complex, a process termed rejuvenation. Functions as a transcriptional corepressor for the ccdAB operon, repression also requires CcdB (By similarity). From Escherichia coli
   1583..1885    +  CDS            ccdB: CCDB_ECOLI - Also known as G, letB, letD. Experimental evidence at protein level: Swiss-Prot protein existence level 1. Toxic component of a type II toxin-antitoxin (TA) system, functioning in plasmid maintainence. Responsible for the post- segregational killing (PSK) of plasmid-free cells, also referred to as a plasmid addiction system. Half-life of over 2 hours. Cell killing by CcdB is accompanied by filamentation, defects in chromosome and plasmid segregation, defects in cell division, formation of anucleate cells, decreased DNA synthesis and plasmid loss. Interferes with the activity of DN
   2038..2626    -  rep_origin     ori: high-copy-number ColE1/pMB1/pBR322/pUC origin of replication
>Addgene plasmid #237274 | p0AmpAB | addgene full sequence | sequence record 477593 | Addgene NGS Result
TTACCAATGCTTAATCAGTGAGGCACCTATCTCAGCGATCTGTCTATTTCGTTCATCCATAGTTGCCTGG
CTCCCCGTCGTGTAGATAACTACGATACGGGAGGGCTTACCATCTGGCCCCAGTGCTGCAATGATACCGC
GAGAGCCACGCTCACCGGCTCCAGATTTATCAGCAATAAACCAGCCAGCCGGAAGGGCCGAGCGCAGAAG
TGGTCCTGCAACTTTATCCGCCTCCATCCAGTCTATTAATTGTTGCCGGGAAGCTAGAGTAAGTAGTTCG
CCAGTTAATAGTTTGCGCAACGTTGTTGCCATTGCTACAGGCATCGTGGTGTCACGCTCGTCGTTTGGTA
TGGCTTCATTCAGCTCCGGTTCCCAACGATCAAGGCGAGTTACATGATCCCCCATGTTGTGCAAAAAAGC
GGTTAGCTCCTTCGGTCCTCCGATCGTTGTCAGAAGTAAGTTGGCCGCAGTGTTATCACTCATGGTTATG
GCAGCACTGCATAATTCTCTTACTGTCATGCCATCCGTAAGATGCTTTTCTGTGACTGGTGAGTACTCAA
CCAAGTCATTCTGAGAATAGTGTATGCGGCGACCGAGTTGCTCTTGCCCGGCGTCAATACGGGATAATAC
CGCGCCACATAGCAGAACTTTAAAAGTGCTCATCATTGGAAAACGTTCTTCGGGGCGAAAACTCTCAAGG
ATCTTACCGCTGTTGAGATCCAGTTCGATGTAACCCACTCGTGCACCCAACTGATCTTCAGCATCTTTTA
CTTTCACCAGCGTTTCTGGGTGAGCAAAAACAGGAAGGCAAAATGCCGCAAAAAAGGGAATAAGGGCGAC
ACGGAAATGTTGAATACTCATACTCTTCCTTTTTCAATATTATTGAAGCATTTATCAGGGTTATTGTCTC
ATGAGCGGATACATATTTGAATGTATTTAGAAAAATAAACAAATAGGGGTTCCGCGCACATTTCCCCGAA
AAGTGCCACCTGACGTCTAAGAAACCATTATTATCATGACATTAACCTATAAAAATAGGCGTATCACGAG
GCCCTTTCGTCTCGCGCGTTTCGGTGATGACGGTGAAAACCTCTGACACATGCAGCTCCCGGAGACGGTC
ACAGCTTGTCTGTAAGCGGATGCCGGGAGCAGACAAGCCCGTCAGGGCGCGTCAGCGGGTGTTGGCGGGT
GTCGGGGCTGGCTTAACTATGCGGCATCAGAGCAGATTGTACTGGGTCTCAGTGCAGGTCTTCGGCTTAC
TAAAAGCCAGATAACAGTATGCATATTTGCGCGCTGATTTTTGCGGTATAAGAATATATACTGATATGTA
TACCCGAAGTATGTCAAAAAGAGGTATGCTATGAAGCAGCGTATTACAGTGACAGTTGACAGCGACAGCT
ATCAGTTGCTCAAGGCATATATGATGTCAATATCTCCGGTCTGGTAAGCACAACCATGCAGAATGAAGCC
CGTCGTCTGCGTGCCGAACGCTGGAAAGCGGAAAATCAGGAAGGGATGGCTGAGGTCGCCCGGTTTATTG
AAATGAACGGCTCTTTTGCTGACGAGAACAGGGGCTGGTGAAATGCAGTTTAAGGTTTACACCTATAAAA
GAGAGAGCCGTTATCGTCTGTTTGTGGATGTACAGAGTGATATTATTGACACGCCCGGGCGACGGATGGT
GATCCCCCTGGCCAGTGCACGTCTGCTGTCAGATAAAGTCTCCCGTGAACTTTACCCGGTGGTGCATATC
GGGGATGAAAGCTGGCGCATGATGACCACCGATATGGCCAGTGTGCCGGTTTCCGTTATCGGGGAAGAAG
TGGCTGATCTCAGCCACCGCGAAAATGACATCAAAAACGCCATTAACCTGATGTTCTGGGGAATATAAGA
AGACCTAATGAGAGACCGAGCGGTATCAGCTCACTCAAAGGCGGTAATACGGTTATCCACAGAATCAGGG
GATAACGCAGGAAAGAACATGTGAGCAAAAGGCCAGCAAAAGGCCAGGAACCGTAAAAAGGCCGCGTTGC
TGGCGTTTTTCCATAGGCTCCGCCCCCCTGACGAGCATCACAAAAATCGACGCTCAAGTCAGAGGTGGCG
AAACCCGACAGGACTATAAAGATACCAGGCGTTTCCCCCTGGAAGCTCCCTCGTGCGCTCTCCTGTTCCG
ACCCTGCCGCTTACCGGATACCTGTCCGCCTTTCTCCCTTCGGGAAGCGTGGCGCTTTCTCATAGCTCAC
GCTGTAGGTATCTCAGTTCGGTGTAGGTCGTTCGCTCCAAGCTGGGCTGTGTGCACGAACCCCCCGTTCA
GCCCGACCGCTGCGCCTTATCCGGTAACTATCGTCTTGAGCCCAACCCGGTAAGACACGACTTATCGCCA
CTGGCAGCAGCCACTGGTAACAGGATTAGCAGAGCGAGGTATGTAGGCGGTGCTACAGAGTTCTTGAAGT
GGTGGCCTAACTACGGCTACACTAGAAGAACAGTATTTGGTATCTGCGCTCTGCTGAAGCCAGTTACCTT
CGGAAAAAGAGTTGGTAGCTCTTGATCCGGCAAACAAACCACCGCTGGTAGCGGTGGTTTTTTTGTTTGC
AAGCAGCAGATTACGCGCAGAAAAAAAGGATCTCAAGAAGATCCTTTGATCTTTTCTACGGGGTCTGACG
CTCAGTGGAACGAAAACTCACGTTAAGGGATTTTGGTCATGAGATTATCAAAAAGGATCTTCACCTAGAT
CCTTTTAAATTAAAAATGAAGTTTTAAATCAATCTAAAGTATATATGAGTAAACTTGGTCTGACAG
